Addgene plasmid #149149: pGBW-m4046635
Purpose: Yeast Expression plasmid for SARS-CoV-2 nsp9
Depositing lab: Ginkgo Bioworks & Benjie Chen. Depositing organization: Ginkgo Bioworks.
Backbone
  Vector backbone: AmpR; 2u URA3
  Backbone size w/o insert (bp): 4078
  Vector type: Yeast Expression
  Selectable markers: URA3
Growth in bacteria
  Bacterial resistance: Ampicillin, 100 μg/mL
  Growth temperature: 37°C
  Growth strain: DH5alpha
  Copy number: High Copy
Gene/Insert
  Gene/Insert name: SARS-CoV-2 nsp9
  Species: Severe acute respiratory syndrome coronavirus 2
  Insert size (bp): 332
  Mutation: wt
  Entrez Gene: ORF1ab (a.k.a. GU280_gp01)
  Promoter: pGAL1
  Cloning method: Unknown
Resource information
  A portion of this plasmid was derived from a plasmid made by: GinkgoBioworks
Depositor comments: NCBI Reference Sequence: YP_009725305.1. Created by gene synthesis with Not1 site. NGS used for QC was performed by Ginkgo and may not fully cover the entire plasmid.
How to cite: pGBW-m4046635 was a gift from Ginkgo Bioworks & Benjie Chen (Addgene plasmid # 149149 ; http://n2t.net/addgene:149149 ; RRID:Addgene_149149)
