[The description below was written by a language model from this plasmid's Addgene catalogue record and the feature table of its GenBank file.]
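Description:
pGBW-m4046635 is a yeast episomal expression plasmid (5103 bp, circular) built to produce the SARS-CoV-2 non-structural protein nsp9 in Saccharomyces cerevisiae. It is an E. coli–yeast shuttle vector. In bacteria it replicates from a ColE1/pUC-type origin and is selected with ampicillin through a beta-lactamase gene that is annotated as being driven by the E. coli cat promoter. In yeast it is maintained at multiple copies by the 2μ origin and selected by uracil prototrophy through URA3, a marker that can also be counterselected with 5-FOA. A rop coding sequence is annotated directly beside AmpR. Rop normally lowers copy number, although the catalogue lists the plasmid as high copy. Short phage T3 and T7 early terminators flank the bacterial origin and a tonB terminator lies upstream of the resistance cassette, which presumably insulates these modules from read-through transcription.

The payload is a wild-type nsp9 coding sequence, about 330 bp, derived from the ORF1ab polyprotein and made by gene synthesis. It sits downstream of the GAL1 promoter, whose upstream activating sequence binds Gal4, so expression is induced by galactose. The feature table does not annotate the insert itself. It falls in the unannotated interval between the GAL1 promoter and a CYC1 terminator primer site, which suggests that transcription ends at a CYC1 terminator. The associated reference title describes the series as tagged constructs for protein expression and/or purification, but no specific tag is recorded for this plasmid. The depositor notes that the sequencing used for quality control may not cover the whole plasmid.
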