LOCUS       Exported 5103 bp ds-DNA circular SYN 13-MAY-2021
DEFINITION  Yeast Expression plasmid for SARS-CoV-2 nsp9.
ACCESSION   .
VERSION     .
KEYWORDS    pGBW-m4046635
SOURCE      synthetic DNA construct
  ORGANISM  synthetic DNA construct
REFERENCE   1 (bases 1 to 5103)
  TITLE     SARS-CoV-2 protein Yeast expression constructs, tagged, for protein
            expression and/or purification
REFERENCE   2 (bases 1 to 5103)
  AUTHORS   .
  TITLE     Direct Submission
  JOURNAL   Exported May 13, 2021 from SnapGene Server 1.1.58
            http://www.snapgene.com
FEATURES             Location/Qualifiers
     source          1..5103
                     /organism="synthetic DNA construct"
                     /mol_type="other DNA"
     promoter        25..466
                     /gene="S. cerevisiae GAL1"
                     /label=GAL1 promoter
                     /note="inducible promoter, regulated by Gal4"
     protein_bind    25..142
                     /label=UAS
                     /bound_moiety="Gal4"
                     /note="upstream activating sequence mediating
                     Gal4-dependent induction"
     primer_bind     437..460
                     /label=GAL1
                     /note="S. cerevisiae GAL1 promoter, forward primer"
     primer_bind     complement(858..876)
                     /label=CYC1
                     /note="CYC1 transcription termination signal, reverse
                     primer"
     CDS             1227..2030
                     /codon_start=1
                     /gene="S. cerevisiae URA3"
                     /product="orotidine-5'-phosphate decarboxylase, required
                     for uracil biosynthesis"
                     /label=URA3
                     /note="yeast auxotrophic marker, counterselectable with
                     5-fluoroorotic acid (5-FOA)"
                     /translation="MSKATYKERAATHPSPVAAKLFNIMHEKQTNLCASLDVRTTKELL
                     ELVEALGPKICLLKTHVDILTDFSMEGTVKPLKALSAKYNFLLFEDRKFADIGNTVKLQ
                     YSAGVYRIAEWADITNAHGVVGPGIVSGLKQAAEEVTKEPRGLLMLAELSCKGSLSTGE
                     YTKGTVDIAKSDKDFVIGFIAQRDMGGRDEGYDWLIMTPGVGLDDKGDALGQQYRTVDD
                     VVSTGSDIIIVGRGLFAKGRDAKVEGERYRKAGWEAYLRRCGQQN"
     rep_origin      2113..3095
                     /label=2u ori
                     /note="yeast 2u plasmid origin of replication"
     terminator      3173..3202
                     /label=T3Te terminator
                     /note="phage T3 early transcription terminator"
     rep_origin      3224..3811
                     /direction=RIGHT
                     /label=ori
                     /note="high-copy-number ColE1/pMB1/pBR322/pUC origin of
                     replication"
     terminator      3823..3850
                     /label=T7Te terminator
                     /note="phage T7 early transcription terminator"
     CDS             complement(3874..4065)
                     /codon_start=1
                     /gene="rop"
                     /product="Rop protein, which maintains plasmids at low copy
                     number"
                     /label=rop
                     /translation="MTKQEKTALNMARFIRSQTLTLLEKLNELDADEQADICESLHDHA
                     DELYRSCLARFGDDGENL"
     CDS             complement(4066..4926)
                     /codon_start=1
                     /gene="bla"
                     /product="beta-lactamase"
                     /label=AmpR
                     /note="confers resistance to ampicillin, carbenicillin, and
                     related antibiotics"
                     /translation="MSIQHFRVALIPFFAAFCLPVFAHPETLVKVKDAEDQLGARVGYI
                     ELDLNSGKILESLRPEERFPMMSTFKVLLCGAVLSRIDAGQEQLGRRIHYSQNDLVEYS
                     PVTEKHLTDGMTVRELCSAAITMSDNTAANLLLATIGGPKELTAFLHNMGDHVTRLDRW
                     EPELNEAIPNDERDTTMPVAMATTLRKLLTGELLTLASRQQLIDWMEADKVAGSLLRSA
                     LPAGWFIADKSGAGERGSRGIIAALGPDGKPSRIVVIYTTGSQATMDERNRQIAEIGAS
                     LIKHW"
     primer_bind     4689..4708
                     /label=Amp-R
                     /note="Ampicillin resistance gene, reverse primer"
     promoter        complement(4927..5029)
                     /label=cat promoter
                     /note="promoter of the E. coli cat gene encoding
                     chloramphenicol acetyltransferase"
     terminator      5030..5061
                     /label=tonB terminator
                     /note="bidirectional E. coli tonB-P14 transcription
                     terminator"
ORIGIN
        1 gcggccgctt gctatattga agtacggatt agaagccgcc gagcgggcga cagccctccg
       61 acggaagact ctcctccgtg cgtcctcgtc ttcaccggtc gcgttcctga aacgcagatg
      121 tgcctcgcgc cgcactgctc cgaacaataa agattctaca atactagctt ttatggttat
      181 gaagaggaaa aattggcagt aacctggccc cacaaacctt caaattaacg aatcaaatta
      241 acaaccatag gatgataatg cgattagttt tttagcctta tttctggggt aattaatcag
      301 cgaagcgatg atttttgatc tattaacaga tatataaatg gaaaagctgc ataaccactt
      361 taactaatac tttcaacatt ttcagtttgt attacttctt attcaaatgt cataaaagta
      421 tcaacaaaaa attgttaata tacctctata ctttaacgtc aaggagaaaa aactataatg
      481 aatgagctta gtcctgttgc actacgacag atgtcttgtg ctgccggtac tacacaaact
      541 gcttgcactg atgacaatgc gttagcttac tacaacacaa caaagggagg taggtttgta
      601 cttgcactgt tatccgattt acaggatttg aaatgggcta gattccctaa gagtgatgga
      661 actggtacta tctatacaga actggaacca ccttgtaggt ttgttacaga cacacctaaa
      721 ggtcctaaag tgaagtattt atactttatt aaaggattaa acaacctaaa tagaggtatg
      781 gtacttggta gtttagctgc cacagtacgt ctataaacag gccccttttc ctttgtcgat
      841 atcatgtaat tagttatgtc acgcttacat tcacgccctc ctcccacatc cgctctaacc
      901 gaaaaggaag gagttagaca acctgaagtc taggtcccta tttatttttt ttaatagtta
      961 tgttagtatt aagaacgtta tttatatttc aaatttttct tttttttctg tacaaagcgg
     1021 ccgccgaacc actagtgcac tgcagtacac ggtttccttg aaattttttt gattcggtaa
     1081 tctccgaaca gaaggaagaa cgaaggaagg agcacagact tagattggta tatatacgca
     1141 tatgtagtgt tgaagaaaca tgaaattgcc cagtattctt aacccaactg cacagaacaa
     1201 aaacgtgcag gaaacgaaga taaatcatgt cgaaagctac atataaggaa cgtgctgcta
     1261 ctcatcctag tcctgttgct gccaagctat ttaatatcat gcacgaaaag caaacaaact
     1321 tgtgtgcttc attggatgtt cgtaccacca aggaattact ggagttagtt gaagcattag
     1381 gtcccaaaat ttgtttacta aaaacacatg tggatatctt gactgatttt tccatggagg
     1441 gcacagttaa gccgctaaag gcattatccg ccaagtacaa ttttttactc ttcgaggaca
     1501 gaaaatttgc tgacattggt aatacagtca aattgcagta ctctgcgggt gtatacagaa
     1561 tagcagaatg ggcagacatt acgaatgcac acggtgtggt gggcccaggt attgttagcg
     1621 gtttgaagca ggcggcagaa gaagtaacaa aggaacctag aggccttttg atgttagcag
     1681 aattgtcatg caagggctcc ctatctactg gagaatatac taagggtact gttgacattg
     1741 cgaagagcga caaagatttt gttatcggct ttattgctca aagagacatg ggtggaagag
     1801 atgaaggtta cgattggttg attatgacac ccggtgtggg tttagatgac aagggagatg
     1861 cattgggtca acagtataga accgtggatg atgtggtttc tacaggatct gacattatta
     1921 ttgttggaag aggactattt gcaaagggaa gggatgctaa ggtagagggt gaacgttaca
     1981 gaaaagcagg ctgggaagca tatttgagaa gatgcggcca gcaaaactaa aaaactgtat
     2041 tataagtaaa tgcatgtata ctaaactcac aaattagagc ttcaatttaa ttatatcagt
     2101 tattacccga gtaacgaagc atctgtgctt cattttgtag aacaaaaatg caacgcgaga
     2161 gcgctaattt ttcaaacaaa gaatctgagc tgcattttta cagaacagaa atgcaacgcg
     2221 aaagcgctat tttaccaacg aagaatctgt gcttcatttt tgtaaaacaa aaatgcaacg
     2281 cgagagcgct aatttttcaa acaaagaatc tgagctgcat ttttacagaa cagaaatgca
     2341 acgcgagagc gctattttac caacaaagaa tctatacttc ttttttgttc tacaaaaatg
     2401 catcccgaga gcgctatttt tctaacaaag catcttagat tacttttttt ctcctttgtg
     2461 cgctctataa tgcagtctct tgataacttt ttgcactgta ggtccgttaa ggttagaaga
     2521 aggctacttt ggtgtctatt ttctcttcca taaaaaaagc ctgactccac ttcccgcgtt
     2581 tactgattac tagcgaagct gcgggtgcat tttttcaaga taaaggcatc cccgattata
     2641 ttctataccg atgtggattg cgcatacttt gtgaacagaa agtgatagcg ttgatgattc
     2701 ttcattggtc agaaaattat gaacggtttc ttctattttg tctctatata ctacgtatag
     2761 gaaatgttta cattttcgta ttgttttcga ttcactctat gaatagttct tactacaatt
     2821 tttttgtcta aagagtaata ctagagataa acataaaaaa tgtagaggtc gagtttagat
     2881 gcaagttcaa ggagcgaaag gtggatgggt aggttatata gggatatagc acagagatat
     2941 atagcaaaga gatacttttg agcaatgttt gtggaagcgg tattcgcaat attttagtag
     3001 ctcgttacag tccggtgcgt ttttggtttt ttgaaagtgc gtcatcagag cgcttttggt
     3061 tttcaaaagc gctctgaagt tcctatactt tctagctaga gaataggaac ttcccgagcg
     3121 gccgcgtgtt acaagcttga ctccagcgta actggactgc aatcaactca ctggctcacc
     3181 ttcacgggtg ggcctttctt cggtagaaaa tcaaaggatc ttcttgagat cctttttttc
     3241 tgcgcgtaat ctgctgcttg caaacaaaaa aaccaccgct accagcggtg gtttgtttgc
     3301 cggatcaaga gctaccaact ctttttccga ggtaactggc ttcagcagag cgcagatacc
     3361 aaatactgtt cttctagtgt agccgtagtt aggccaccac ttcaagaact ctgtagcacc
     3421 gcctacatac ctcgctctgc taatcctgtt accagtggct gctgccagtg gcgataagtc
     3481 gtgtcttacc gggttggact caagacgata gttaccggat aaggcgcagc ggtcgggctg
     3541 aacggggggt tcgtgcacac agcccagctt ggagcgaacg acctacaccg aactgagata
     3601 cctacagcgt gagctatgag aaagcgccac gcttcccgaa gggagaaagg cggacaggta
     3661 tccggtaagc ggcagggtcg gaacaggaga gcgcacgagg gagcttccag gggtaaacgc
     3721 ctggtatctt tatagtcctg tcgggtttcg ccacctctga cttgagcatc gatttttgtg
     3781 atgctcgtca ggggggcgga gcctatggaa aaacgccagc aacgcagaaa ggcccacccg
     3841 aaggtgagcc aggtgattac atttgggccc tcatcagagg ttttcaccgt catcaccgaa
     3901 acgcgcgagg cagctgcggt aaagctcatc agcgtggtcg tgaagcgatt cacagatgtc
     3961 tgcctgttca tccgcgtcca gctcgttgag tttctccaga agcgttaatg tctggcttct
     4021 gataaagcgg gccatgttaa gggcggtttt ttcctgtttg gtcacttacc aatgcttaat
     4081 cagtgaggca cctatctcag cgatctgtct atttcgttca tccatagttg cctgactccc
     4141 cgtcgtgtag ataactacga tgcgggaggg cttaccatct ggccccagtg ctgcaatgat
     4201 accgcgagac ccacgctcac cggctccaga tttatcagca ataaaccagc cagccgggag
     4261 ggccgagcgc agaagtgatc ctgcaacttt atccgcctcc atccagtcta ttaattgttg
     4321 ccgggaagct agagtaagta gttcgccagt taatagtttg cgcaacgttg ttgccattgc
     4381 tacaggcatc gtggtgtcac gctcgtcgtt tggtatggct tcattcagct ccggttccca
     4441 acgatcaagg cgagttacat gatcccccat gttgtgcaaa aaagcggtta gctccttcgg
     4501 tcctccgatc gttgccagaa gtaagttggc cgcagtgtta tcactcatgg ttatggcagc
     4561 actgcataat tctcttactg tcatgccatc cgtgagatgc ttttctgtga ctggtgagta
     4621 ctcaaccaag tcattctgag aatagtgtat gcggcgaccg agttgctctt gcccggcgtc
     4681 aatacgggat aataccgcgc cacatagcag aactttaaaa gtgctcatca ttggaaaacg
     4741 ttcttcgggg cgtaaactct caaggatctt accgctgttg agatccagtt cgatgtaacc
     4801 cactcgtgca cccaactgat cttcagcatc ttttactttc accagcgttt ctgggtgagc
     4861 aaaaacagga aggcaaaatg ccgcaaaaaa gggaataagg gcgacacgga aatgttgaat
     4921 actcatttta gcttccttag ctcctgaaaa tctcgataac tcaaaaaata cgcccggtag
     4981 tgatcttatt tcattatggt gaaagttgga acctcttacg tgccgatcaa gtcaaaagcc
     5041 tccggtcgga ggcttttgac tttctgctat ggaggtcagg tatgatttaa atggtcagtt
     5101 aga
//
